>Addgene plasmid #195524 | pAAV-Syn-VARNAM2-Kv2.1PR | addgene full sequence | sequence record 383166 | Addgene NGS Result
CCTGCAGGCAGCTGCGCGCTCGCTCGCTCACTGAGGCCGCCCGGGCGTCGGGCGACCTTTGGTCGCCCGG
CCTCAGTGAGCGAGCGAGCGCGCAGAGAGGGAGTGGCCAACTCCATCACTAGGGGTTCCTGCGGCCGCAC
GCGTGTGTCTAGACTGCAGAGGGCCCTGCGTATGAGTGCAAGTGGGTTTTAGGACCAGGATGAGGCGGGG
TGGGGGTGCCTACCTGACGACCGACCCCGACCCACTGGACAAGCACCCAACCCCCATTCCCCAAATTGCG
CATCCCCTATCAGAGAGGGGGAGGGGAAACAGGATGCGGCGAGGCGCGTGCGCACTGCCAGCTTCAGCAC
CGCGGACAGTGCCTTCGCCCCCGCCTGGCGGCGCGCGCCACCGCCGCCTCAGCACTGAAGGCGCGCTGAC
GTCACTCGCCGGTCCCCCGCAAACTCCCCTTCCCGGCCACCTTGGTCGCGTCCGCGCCGCCGCCGGCCCA
GCCGGACCGCACCACGCGAGGCGCGAGATAGGGGGGCACGGGCGCGACCATCTGCGCTGCGGCGCCGGCG
ACTCAGCGCTGCCTCAGTCTGCGGTGGGCAGCGGAGGAGTCGTGTCGTGCCTGAGAGCGCAGTCGAGAAG
GTACCGGATCCGCCACCATGGCTGACGTGGAAACCGAGACCGGCATGATTGCACAGTGGATTGTCTTTGC
TATTATGGCTGCTGCTGCTATTGCTTTTGGAGTGGCTGTGCACTTTCGGCCTTCAGAGCTGAAGAGCGCA
TACTATATCAACATTGCCATCTGCACTATCGCCGCTACCGCTTACTATGCAATGGCCGTGAACTACCAGG
ACCTGACAATGAATGGTGAAAGGCAGGTGGTCTACGCAAGATATATTAGCTGGGTGCTGACCACACCACT
GCTCCTGCTCGATCTCATCGTCATGACCAAGATGGGCGGAGTGATGATTTCTTGGGTCATCGGCGCAGAC
ATTTTCATGATCGTGTTTGGTATTCTGGGCGCCTTCGAGGATGAACACAAGTTCAAATGGGTGTACTTTA
TCGCTGGATGTGTGATGCAGGCAGTCCTGACATACGGGATGTATAACGCCACTTGGAAAGACGATCTGAA
GAAAAGCCCCGAGTACCATAGCTCCTATGTCAGTCTGCTCGTCTTCCTGTCAATCCTCTGGGTGTTTTAT
CCTGTCGTGTGGGCTTTCGGGTCTGGTAGTGGCGTGCTGTCCGTCGACAATGAGGCCATTCTCATGGGAA
TCCTGGATGTGCTCGCTAAGCCACTGTTTGGAATGGGGTGCCTCATTGCCCATGAGACTATCTTCAAGTC
CATCCTGATTAAGGAAAATATGCGGATGAAGGTCGTGATGGAAGGGTCTGTCAATGGGCACCAGTTCAAG
TGCACCGGAGAGGGAGAGGGCAGGCCATACGAGGGCGTGCAGACAATGAGGATCAAAGTGATCGAGGGAG
GACCACTGCCTTTCGCCTTTGACATCCTGGCCACCAGCTTCATGTACGGCAGCAGGACCTTCATCAAGTA
TCCAGCCGACATCCCCGATTTCTTTAAGCAGAGCTTCCCCGAGGGCTTTACCTGGGAGAGGGTGACAAGA
TACGAGGATGGCGGCGTGGTGACCGTGACACAGGACACCTCTCTGGAGGATGGCGAGCTGGTGTATAACG
TGAAGGTGAGGGGCGTGAACTTCCCTAGCAATGGCCCAGTGATGCAGAAGAAGACCAAGGGCTGGGAGCC
CAATACAGAGATGATGTACCCTGCAGACGGAGGCCTGAGGGGATATACCGACATCGCCCTGAAGGTGGAT
GGAGGAGGACACCTGCACTGTAACTTTGTGACCACATACCGCTCCAAGAAGACAGTGGGCAATATCAAGA
TGCCAGGAGTGCACGCCGTGGACCACAGGCTGGAGCGCATCGAGGAGTCTGATAACGAGACATATGTGGT
GCAGAGAGAGGTGGCCGTGGCCAAGTACTCTAATCTGGGCGGCGGGATGGACGAGCTGTATAAGAAGAGC
AGGATCACCAGCGAGGGCGAGTACATCCCCCTGGACCAGATCGACATCAACGTGTTCTGCTACGAGAACG
AGGTGCAAAGTCAGCCTATCCTGAACACAAAGGAAATGGCTCCACAGTCTAAGCCTCCCGAAGAGCTTGA
GATGTCCAGTATGCCAAGTCCCGTGGCTCCCCTCCCTGCCAGGACTGAAGGAGTGATTGACATGAGGAGT
ATGTCATCTATTGATAGCTTCATCTCTTGCGCAACAGATTTCCCCGAGGCTACTCGATTCTAATAAGAAT
TCGATATCAAGCTTATCGATAATCAACCTCTGGATTACAAAATTTGTGAAAGATTGACTGGTATTCTTAA
CTATGTTGCTCCTTTTACGCTATGTGGATACGCTGCTTTAATGCCTTTGTATCATGCTATTGCTTCCCGT
ATGGCTTTCATTTTCTCCTCCTTGTATAAATCCTGGTTGCTGTCTCTTTATGAGGAGTTGTGGCCCGTTG
TCAGGCAACGTGGCGTGGTGTGCACTGTGTTTGCTGACGCAACCCCCACTGGTTGGGGCATTGCCACCAC
CTGTCAGCTCCTTTCCGGGACTTTCGCTTTCCCCCTCCCTATTGCCACGGCGGAACTCATCGCCGCCTGC
CTTGCCCGCTGCTGGACAGGGGCTCGGCTGTTGGGCACTGACAATTCCGTGGTGTTGTCGGGGAAATCAT
CGTCCTTTCCTTGGCTGCTCGCCTATGTTGCCACCTGGATTCTGCGCGGGACGTCCTTCTGCTACGTCCC
TTCGGCCCTCAATCCAGCGGACCTTCCTTCCCGCGGCCTGCTGCCGGCTCTGCGGCCTCTTCCGCGTCTT
CGCCTTCGCCCTCAGACGAGTCGGATCTCCCTTTGGGCCGCCTCCCCGCATCGATACCGAGCGCTGCTCG
AGAGATCTACGGGTGGCATCCCTGTGACCCCTCCCCAGTGCCTCTCCTGGCCCTGGAAGTTGCCACTCCA
GTGCCCACCAGCCTTGTCCTAATAAAATTAAGTTGCATCATTTTGTCTGACTAGGTGTCCTTCTATAATA
TTATGGGGTGGAGGGGGGTGGTATGGAGCAAGGGGCAAGTTGGGAAGACAACCTGTAGGGCCTGCGGGGT
CTATTGGGAACCAAGCTGGAGTGCAGTGGCACAATCTTGGCTCACTGCAATCTCCGCCTCCTGGGTTCAA
GCGATTCTCCTGCCTCAGCCTCCCGAGTTGTTGGGATTCCAGGCATGCATGACCAGGCTCAGCTAATTTT
TGTTTTTTTGGTAGAGACGGGGTTTCACCATATTGGCCAGGCTGGTCTCCAACTCCTAATCTCAGGTGAT
CTACCCACCTTGGCCTCCCAAATTGCTGGGATTACAGGCGTGAACCACTGCTCCCTTCCCTGTCCTTCTG
ATTTTGTAGGTAACCACGTGCGGACCGAGCGGCCGCAGGAACCCCTAGTGATGGAGTTGGCCACTCCCTC
TCTGCGCGCTCGCTCGCTCACTGAGGCCGGGCGACCAAAGGTCGCCCGACGCCCGGGCTTTGCCCGGGCG
GCCTCAGTGAGCGAGCGAGCGCGCAGCTGCCTGCAGGGGCGCCTGATGCGGTATTTTCTCCTTACGCATC
TGTGCGGTATTTCACACCGCATA
[95 nt withheld, positions 3664-3758]
T
[46 nt withheld, positions 3760-3805]
C
[141 nt withheld, positions 3807-3947]
CCTTTGACGTTGGAGTCCACGTTCTTT
[37 nt withheld, positions 3975-4011]
ACTCTATCTCGGGCTATTCTTTTGATTTATAAGGGATTTTGCCGATTTCGGTCTATTGGTTAAAAAATGA
GCTGATTTAACAAAAATTTAACGCGAATTTTAACAAAATATTAACGTTTACAATTTTATGGTGCACTCTC
AGTACAATCTGCTCTGATGCCGCATAGTTAAGCCAGCCCCGACACCCGCCAACACCCGCTGACGCGCCCT
GACGGGCTTGTCTGCTCCCGGCATCCGCTTACAGACAAGCTGTGACCGTCTCCGGGAGCTGCATGTGTCA
GAGGTTTTCACCGTCATCACCGAAACGCGCGAGACGAAAGGGCCTCGTGATACGCCTATTTTTATAGGTT
AATGTCATGATAATAATGGTTTCTTAGACGTCAGGTGGCACTTTTCGGGGAAATGTGCGCGGAACCCCTA
TTTGTTTATTTTTCTAAATACATTCAAATATGTATCCGCTCATGAGACAATAACCCTGATAAATGCTTCA
ATAATATTGAAAAAGGAAGAGTATGAGTATTCAACATTTCCGTGTCGCCCTTATTCCCTTTTTTGCGGCA
TTTTGCCTTCCTGTTTTTGCTCACCCAGAAACGCTGGTGAAAGTAAAAGATGCTGAAGATCAGTTGGGTG
CACGAGTGGGTTACATCGAACTGGATCTCAACAGCGGTAAGATCCTTGAGAGTTTTCGCCCCGAAGAACG
TTTTCCAATGATGAGCACTTTTAAAGTTCTGCTATGTGGCGCGGTATTATCCCGTATTGACGCCGGGCAA
GAGCAACTCGGTCGCCGCATACACTATTCTCAGAATGACTTGGTTGAGTACTCACCAGTCACAGAAAAGC
ATCTTACGGATGGCATGACAGTAAGAGAATTATGCAGTGCTGCCATAACCATGAGTGATAACACTGCGGC
CAACTTACTTCTGACAACGATCGGAGGACCGAAGGAGCTAACCGCTTTTTTGCACAACATGGGGGATCAT
GTAACTCGCCTTGATCGTTGGGAACCGGAGCTGAATGAAGCCATACCAAACGACGAGCGTGACACCACGA
TGCCTGTAGCAATGGCAACAACGTTGCGCAAACTATTAACTGGCGAACTACTTACTCTAGCTTCCCGGCA
ACAATTAATAGACTGGATGGAGGCGGATAAAGTTGCAGGACCACTTCTGCGCTCGGCCCTTCCGGCTGGC
TGGTTTATTGCTGATAAATCTGGAGCCGGTGAGCGTGGGTCTCGCGGTATCATTGCAGCACTGGGGCCAG
ATGGTAAGCCCTCCCGTATCGTAGTTATCTACACGACGGGGAGTCAGGCAACTATGGATGAACGAAATAG
ACAGATCGCTGAGATAGGTGCCTCACTGATTAAGCATTGGTAACTGTCAGACCAAGTTTACTCATATATA
CTTTAGATTGATTTAAAACTTCATTTTTAATTTAAAAGGATCTAGGTGAAGATCCTTTTTGATAATCTCA
TGACCAAAATCCCTTAACGTGAGTTTTCGTTCCACTGAGCGTCAGACCCCGTAGAAAAGATCAAAGGATC
TTCTTGAGATCCTTTTTTTCTGCGCGTAATCTGCTGCTTGCAAACAAAAAAACCACCGCTACCAGCGGTG
GTTTGTTTGCCGGATCAAGAGCTACCAACTCTTTTTCCGAAGGTAACTGGCTTCAGCAGAGCGCAGATAC
CAAATACTGTTCTTCTAGTGTAGCCGTAGTTAGGCCACCACTTCAAGAACTCTGTAGCACCGCCTACATA
CCTCGCTCTGCTAATCCTGTTACCAGTGGCTGCTGCCAGTGGCGATAAGTCGTGTCTTACCGGGTTGGAC
TCAAGACGATAGTTACCGGATAAGGCGCAGCGGTCGGGCTGAACGGGGGGTTCGTGCACACAGCCCAGCT
TGGAGCGAACGACCTACACCGAACTGAGATACCTACAGCGTGAGCTATGAGAAAGCGCCACGCTTCCCGA
AGGGAGAAAGGCGGACAGGTATCCGGTAAGCGGCAGGGTCGGAACAGGAGAGCGCACGAGGGAGCTTCCA
GGGGGAAACGCCTGGTATCTTTATAGTCCTGTCGGGTTTCGCCACCTCTGACTTGAGCGTCGATTTTTGT
GATGCTCGTCAGGGGGGCGGAGCCTATGGAAAAACGCCAGCAACGCGGCCTTTTTACGGTTCCTGGCCTT
TTGCTGGCCTTTTGCTCACATGT
Features (pLannotate 1.2.2; 16 found; start..end, strand, type, name):
     12..39      +  repeat_region  AAV2 ITR (fragment): inverted terminal repeat of adeno-associated virus serotype 2 inverted
     68..95      +  repeat_region  AAV2 ITR (fragment): inverted terminal repeat of adeno-associated virus serotype 2 inverted
    175..622     +  promoter       hSyn promoter: human synapsin I promoter; confers neuron-specific expression (Kügler et al., 2003)
   1335..2024    +  CDS            mRuby3: mRuby3 is a basic (constitutively fluorescent) red fluorescent protein published in 2016, derived from Entacmaea quadricolor. It has low acid sensitivity.
   2025..2300    +  CDS            Kcnb1 (fragment): KCNB1_RAT - Experimental evidence at protein level: Swiss-Prot protein existence level 1. Voltage-gated potassium channel that mediates transmembrane potassium transport in excitable membranes, primarily in the brain, but also in the pancreas and cardiovascular system. Contributes to the regulation of the action potential (AP) repolarization, duration and frequency of repetitive AP firing in neurons, muscle cells and endocrine cells and plays a role in homeostatic attenuation of electrical excitability throughout the brain (PubMed:10024359, PubMed:10618149, PubMed:12451110, PubMed:17379638, Pu
   2307..2331    +  misc_feature   MCS (fragment): pBluescript multiple cloning site
   2331..2919    +  misc_feature   WPRE: woodchuck hepatitis virus posttranscriptional regulatory element
   2951..3427    +  polyA_signal   hGH poly(A) signal: human growth hormone polyadenylation signal
   3467..3607    +  repeat_region  AAV2 ITR: inverted terminal repeat of adeno-associated virus serotype 2 inverted
   3612..3663    -  misc_feature   bom (fragment): basis of mobility region from pBR322
   3682..4137    +  rep_origin     f1 ori (sequence partly withheld): f1 bacteriophage origin of replication; arrow indicates direction of (+) strand synthesis
   4138..4187    -  misc_feature   bom (fragment): basis of mobility region from pBR322
   4289..4324    -  CDS            rop (fragment): Rop protein, which maintains plasmids at low copy number; rop
   4419..4523    +  promoter       AmpR promoter: bla
   4524..5384    +  CDS            AmpR: β-lactamase; bla; confers resistance to ampicillin, carbenicillin, and related antibiotics
   5555..6143    +  rep_origin     ori: high-copy-number ColE1/pMB1/pBR322/pUC origin of replication
