[The description below was written by a language model from this plasmid's Addgene catalogue record and pLannotate feature annotations shown in this document.]
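Description:
pAAV-Syn-VARNAM2-Kv2.1PR is an AAV transfer plasmid for neuron-specific expression of a soma-targeted, red fluorescent genetically encoded voltage indicator. It is built on a pAAV-Synapsin backbone. It is maintained in bacteria through a ColE1/pUC-type origin with ampicillin selection from the β-lactamase gene, and it also carries an f1 phage origin. The catalogue lists it as low copy and propagated in a recombination-deficient stable strain, a common precaution for constructs with repeat-rich AAV ITRs. The annotation finds a complete AAV2 ITR downstream of the cassette. Upstream, only two short ITR fragments are detected, so the left repeat is either partial or not fully resolved in the sequenced record.

Between the ITRs, the human synapsin I promoter drives the synthetic VARNAM2 coding sequence, which was inserted between BamHI and EcoRI sites and is noted as carrying the VARNAM SI linker. The feature table annotates only the mRuby3 red fluorescent protein portion. The roughly 700 nt of coding region between the promoter and mRuby3 is unannotated, and it presumably holds the voltage-sensing part of the indicator, though the record does not describe it. Fused directly after mRuby3 is a fragment of rat Kcnb1 (Kv2.1), the proximal restriction sequence, which confines the sensor to the soma and proximal processes and so reduces neuropil background. A WPRE enhances transcript stability and expression, and a human growth hormone polyadenylation signal terminates the message.

The indicator has negative response polarity, meaning its fluorescence falls on depolarisation. The plasmid is intended for packaging into recombinant AAV, or for direct mammalian expression, to image membrane voltage in neurons. The associated work pairs indicators of opposite polarity to record from multiple neuron types at once.
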