Addgene plasmid #195524: pAAV-Syn-VARNAM2-Kv2.1PR
Purpose: Red fluorescent, negative response-polarity voltage indicator under the control of synapsin promoter; soma-targeted
Depositing lab: Vincent Pieribone. Depositing organization: John B. Pierce Laboratory. Publication: Dual-polarity voltage imaging of the concurrent dynamics of multiple neuron types. Kannan M, Vasan G, Haziza S, Huang C, Chrapkiewicz R, Luo J, Cardin JA, Schnitzer MJ, Pieribone VA. Science. 2022 Nov 4;378(6619):eabm8797. doi: 10.1126/science.abm8797. Epub 2022 Nov 4. PubMed 36378956.
Backbone
  Vector backbone: pAAV-Synapsin
  Vector type: Mammalian Expression, AAV
Growth in bacteria
  Bacterial resistance: Ampicillin, 100 μg/mL
  Growth temperature: 37°C
  Growth strain: NEB Stable
  Copy number: Low Copy
Gene/Insert
  Gene/Insert name: VARNAM2-Kv2.1 proximal restriction sequence
  Species: Synthetic
  Mutation: VARNAM SI linker
  GenBank ID: OM687164
  Promoter: Synapsin
  Cloning method: Restriction Enzyme; 5′ cloning site BamHI (unknown if destroyed); 3′ cloning site EcoRI (unknown if destroyed)
  Sequencing primers: 5′ AGTCGTGTCGTGCCTGAGAG; 3′ GGCCACAACTCCTCATAAAGAGACAG
Terms and licenses: Academic/Nonprofit Terms; Industry Terms: Not Available to Industry
How to cite: pAAV-Syn-VARNAM2-Kv2.1PR was a gift from Vincent Pieribone (Addgene plasmid # 195524 ; http://n2t.net/addgene:195524 ; RRID:Addgene_195524)
